Addgene plasmid #199101: pGL2_169
Purpose: Level 2 plasmid, barcoded ORI with gentamicin resistance cassette and mScarlet-I reporter
Depositing lab: Charlie Gilbert & Nili Ostrov & Cultivarium Tools. Depositing organization: Cultivarium, Convergent Research. Publication: A scalable framework for high-throughput identification of functional origins of replication in non-model bacteria. Gilbert C, Brumwell SL, Crits-Christoph A, Kang SC, Martin-Moldes Z, Alsharif W, Esmurria A, Nguyen M-A, Lee HH, Ostrov N. bioRxiv 2023.05.19.541510 10.1101/2023.05.19.541510.
Backbone
  Vector backbone: n/a
  Vector type: Synthetic Biology
Growth in bacteria
  Bacterial resistance: Chloramphenicol and Gentamicin, 25 & 10 μg/mL
  Growth temperature: 37°C
  Growth strain: E. coli pir-116
  Copy number: High Copy
Gene/Insert
  Gene/Insert name: pIJ101 ORI plus NGS barcode 15, gentamicin resistance cassette, mScarlet-I cassette, oriT
  Species: Synthetic
  Cloning method: Unknown
Terms and licenses: Academic/Nonprofit Terms; Industry Terms: Not Available to Industry
How to cite: pGL2_169 was a gift from Charlie Gilbert & Nili Ostrov & Cultivarium Tools (Addgene plasmid # 199101 ; http://n2t.net/addgene:199101 ; RRID:Addgene_199101)
