[The description below was written by a language model from this plasmid's Addgene catalogue record and pLannotate feature annotations shown in this document.]
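Description:
pGL2_169 is a 6.3 kb "Level 2" synthetic-biology plasmid assembled from modular parts, with no conventional backbone recorded. It belongs to a set of barcoded origin-of-replication test vectors built to screen which replicons function in non-model bacteria. It is maintained in E. coli through the R6K γ origin, which fires only when the pi initiator protein is supplied in trans. This is why it is propagated in a pir-116 host, where it is listed as high copy. Selection in E. coli uses chloramphenicol, from a cat gene with its native promoter and a lambda t0 terminator, together with gentamicin. A short lacZα fragment next to the cat cassette is probably a remnant of the assembly scaffold, although the record gives the cloning method as unknown.

The element under test is the pIJ101 origin, represented in the feature table by the rep gene of the Streptomyces lividans plasmid pIJ101, which is essential for that plasmid's autonomous replication. The catalogue entry says it is paired with an NGS barcode (number 15); this barcode is not annotated in the feature list. The remaining payload consists of a gentamicin acetyltransferase gene (aacC1) driven by the class 1 integron Pc promoter, and an mScarlet-I red fluorescent reporter placed downstream of a J23119-type constitutive bacterial promoter fragment. An IncP oriT allows the plasmid to be mobilised by conjugation from a suitable donor strain.

Because R6K γ is inactive in recipients lacking pi, persistence after transfer depends on the pIJ101 replicon. Gentamicin resistance and red fluorescence report successful establishment. The barcode allows this origin to be identified by sequencing when many such plasmids are delivered as a pool.
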