Features (pLannotate 1.2.2; 11 found; start..end, strand, type, name):
      9..37      +  promoter       Pc promoter: intI1 (promoter lies within the coding sequence); class 1 integron promoter
    227..760     +  CDS            GmR: gentamycin acetyltransferase; aacC1; confers resistance to gentamycin
    936..960     +  promoter       J23119(SpeI) promoter (fragment): bacterial promoter (Registry of Standard Biological Parts BBa J23119) modified to end with an SpeI site
    987..1682    +  CDS            mScarlet-I: mScarlet-I is a basic (constitutively fluorescent) red fluorescent protein published in 2016, derived from synthetic construct. It is reported to be a rapidly-maturing monomer with moderate acid sensitivity.
   1896..2004    +  oriT           oriT: incP origin of transfer
   2364..2752    -  rep_origin     R6K γ ori: γ replication origin from E. coli plasmid R6K; requires the R6K initiator protein pi for replication
   2901..2995    -  terminator     lambda t0 terminator: transcription terminator from phage lambda
   3019..3675    -  CDS            cat: CAT_ECOLX - Experimental evidence at protein level: Swiss-Prot protein existence level 1. This enzyme is an effector of chloramphenicol resistance in bacteria. From Escherichia coli. This protein is used as a marker in many commonly used cloning vectors, such as pACYC184.
   3676..3778    -  promoter       cat promoter: promoter of the E. coli cat gene encoding chloramphenicol acetyltransferase
   3853..3896    -  CDS            lacZα (fragment): LacZα fragment of β-galactosidase; lacZ fragment
   4780..6147    +  CDS            rep: REP_STRLI - Protein inferred from homology: Swiss-Prot protein existence level 3. Essential for the autonomous replication of the plasmid pIJ101. From Streptomyces lividans.
>Addgene plasmid #199101 | pGL2_169 | addgene full sequence | sequence record 399667 | Addgene NGS Result
GCAAGGAGTTGACATAAGCCTGTTCGGTTCGTAAACTGTAATGCAAGTAGCGTATGCGCTCACGCAACTG
GTCCAGAACCTTGACCGAACGCAGCGGTGGTAACGGCGCAGTGGCGGTTTTCATGGCTTGTTATGACTGT
TTTTTTGTACAGTCTATGCCTCGGGCATCCAAGCAGCAAGCGCGTTACGCCGTGGGTCGATGTTTGATGT
TATGGAGCAGCAACGAATGTTACGCAGCAGCAACGATGTTACGCAGCAGGGCAGTCGCCCTAAAACAAAG
TTAGGTGGCTCAAGTATGGGCATCATTCGCACATGTAGGCTCGGCCCTGACCAAGTCAAATCCATGCGGG
CTGCTCTTGATCTTTTCGGTCGTGAGTTCGGAGACGTAGCCACCTACTCCCAACATCAGCCGGACTCCGA
TTACCTCGGGAACTTGCTCCGTAGTAAGACATTCATCGCGCTTGCTGCCTTCGACCAAGAAGCGGTTGTT
GGCGCTCTCGCGGCTTACGTTCTGCCCAAGTTTGAGCAGCCGCGTAGTGAGATCTATATCTATGATCTCG
CAGTCTCCGGAGAGCACCGGAGGCAGGGCATTGCCACCGCGCTCATCAATCTCCTCAAGCATGAGGCCAA
CGCGCTTGGTGCTTATGTGATCTACGTGCAAGCAGATTACGGTGACGATCCCGCAGTGGCTCTCTATACA
AAGTTGGGCATACGGGAAGAAGTGATGCACTTTGATATCGACCCAAGTACCGCCACCTAAGCTTGAGCGC
ATGCTCGAGTACTTCGCCTGGACCATGCTCGCCGTCGTCTTCGGCTTCCTCCTCTTCGTCAACCTCGCCT
ACGTCCCCCTCGGCCACTGGGCCGAGGCCTTCGCCGGCTTCTTCAAATTTTCAGGGCTGCCGCACCCCAT
CGACTGGGGGCTCGCTATACAGGAGTTGACGGCTAGCTCAGTCCTAGGTACAGTGCTAGCTACTAGGAGG
AAAAAAATGGTGAGTAAGGGTGAAGCCGTGATTAAAGAGTTCATGCGCTTCAAAGTGCATATGGAGGGCT
CAATGAACGGCCATGAATTTGAAATTGAAGGTGAAGGAGAAGGCCGTCCGTATGAGGGCACCCAGACCGC
CAAACTGAAAGTCACAAAGGGTGGCCCGCTGCCGTTTTCGTGGGATATTTTATCCCCTCAATTCATGTAC
GGCAGCCGGGCGTTTATTAAACACCCGGCGGATATCCCGGATTACTATAAGCAATCTTTTCCAGAAGGCT
TTAAATGGGAGCGCGTGATGAATTTTGAAGACGGAGGTGCTGTTACCGTGACCCAGGACACGAGCTTAGA
AGACGGTACCTTGATCTATAAGGTAAAGCTGCGTGGTACCAATTTCCCGCCGGATGGGCCAGTTATGCAG
AAAAAGACTATGGGCTGGGAAGCATCGACGGAGCGTCTTTACCCCGAAGACGGCGTCCTGAAAGGCGATA
TTAAAATGGCCCTGCGACTGAAAGACGGCGGTCGCTACCTTGCAGATTTCAAAACAACGTATAAAGCGAA
AAAACCTGTGCAGATGCCCGGGGCGTACAACGTTGATCGCAAACTAGATATCACTTCACACAACGAAGAT
TACACGGTAGTCGAACAGTATGAACGTAGCGAGGGGCGCCATAGCACCGGAGGCATGGATGAACTCTATA
AATAAGCTTCGCTCGTGCTCGCCGCGACCTTCCTCTTCATGCACCTCTTCGGCATCGGGCTGCACAACGC
TACAGAGGAGCTTTTCCGCTGCATAACCCTGCTTCGGGGTCATTATAGCGATTTTTTCGGTATATCCATC
CTTTTTCGCACGATATACAGGATTTTGCCAAAGGGTTCGTGTAGACTTTCCTTGGTGTATCCAACGGCGT
CAGCCGGGCAGGATAGGTGAAGTAGGCCCACCCGCGAGCGGGTGTTCCTTCTTCACTGTCCCTTATTCGC
ACCTGGCGGTGCTCAACGGGAATCCTGCTCTGCGAGGCTGGCCGTACGCTAGGTATACTTGAGACCACCC
CAGGATACATAGATTACCACAACTCCGAGCCCTTCCACCTAGCGTGCTAACCACGCACGCTATTGTTGTA
TAGGCTAGGTGGAGGCTCAGTGATGATAAGTCTGCGATGGTGGATGCATGTGTCATGGTCATAGCTGTTT
CCTGTGTGAAATTGTTATCCGCTCAGAGGGCACAATCCTATTCCGCGCTATCCGACAATCTCCAAGACAT
TAGGTGGAGTTCAGTTCGGCGTATGGCATATGTCGCTGGAAAGAACATGTGAGCAAAAGGCCAGCAAAAG
GCCAGGAACCGTAAAAAGGCCGCGTTGCTGGCGTTACAGCTGGGCGCGCCCCATGTCAGCCGTTAAGTGT
TCCTGTGTCACTCAAAATTGCTTTGAGAGGCTCTAAGGGCTTCTCAGTGCGTTACATCCCTGGCTTGTTG
TCCACAACCGTTAAACCTTAAAGGCTTTAAAAGCCTTATATATTCTTTTTTTTCTTATAAAACTTAAAAC
CTTAGAGGCTATTTAAGTTGCTGATTTATATTAATTTTATTGTTCAAACATGAGAGCTTAGTACGTGAAA
CATGAGAGCTTAGTACGTTAGCCATGAGAGCTTAGTACGTTAGCCATGAGGGTTTAGTTCGTTAAACATG
AGAGCTTAGTACGTTAAACATGAGAGCTTAGTACGTGAAACATGAGAGCTTAGTACGTACTATCAACAGG
TTGAACTGCTGATCTTCAGATCGGCGCGCCGGCCGGCCGAAGATCCTTTGATCTTTTCTACGGGGTCTGA
CGCTCTATTCAACAAAGCCGCCGTCCCGTCAAGTCAGCGTAAATGGGTAGGGGGCTTCAAATCGTCCCCC
CATACGATATAAGTTGTTACTAGTGCTTGGATTCTCACCAATAAAAAACGCCCGGCGGCAACCGAGCGTT
CTGAACAAATCCAGATGGAGTTCTGAGGTCATTACTGGATCTATCAACAGGAGTCCAAGCGAGCTCGATA
TCAAATTACGCCCCGCCCTGCCACTCATCGCAGTACTGTTGTAATTCATTAAGCATTCTGCCGACATGGA
AGCCATCACAAACGGCATGATGAACCTGAATCGCCAGCGGCATCAGCACCTTGTCGCCTTGCGTATAATA
TTTGCCCATGGTGAAAACGGGGGCGAAGAAGTTGTCCATATTGGCCACGTTTAAATCAAAACTGGTGAAA
CTCACCCAGGGATTGGCTGAGACGAAAAACATATTCTCAATAAACCCTTTAGGGAAATAGGCCAGGTTTT
CACCGTAACACGCCACATCTTGCGAATATATGTGTAGAAACTGCCGGAAATCGTCGTGGTATTCACTCCA
GAGCGATGAAAACGTTTCAGTTTGCTCATGGAAAACGGTGTAACAAGGGTGAACACTATCCCATATCACC
AGCTCACCGTCTTTCATTGCCATACGAAATTCCGGATGAGCATTCATCAGGCGGGCAAGAATGTGAATAA
AGGCCGGATAAAACTTGTGCTTATTTTTCTTTACGGTCTTTAAAAAGGCCGTAATATCCAGCTGAACGGT
CTGGTTATAGGTACATTGAGCAACTGACTGAAATGCCTCAAAATGTTCTTTACGATGCCATTGGGATATA
TCAACGGTGGTATATCCAGTGATTTTTTTCTCCATTTTAGCTTCCTTAGCTCCTGAAAATCTCGATAACT
CAAAAAATACGCCCGGTAGTGATCTTATTTCATTATGGTGAAAGTTGGAACCTCTTACGTGCCGATCAAC
GTCTCATTGATACCTGAAACAAAACCCATCGTACGGCCAAGGAAGTCTCCAATAACTGTGATCCACCACA
AGCGCCAGGGTTTTCCCAGTCACGACGTTGTAAAACGACGGCCAGTCATGCATAATCCGCACGCATCTGG
AATAAGGAAGTGCCATTCCGCCTGACCTTAGCGTGCGAACAGCACGCTATTGTTGTATCATTACTCGCAT
CCATTCTCAGGCTGTCTCGTCTCGTCTCCGAGGTCTCAGGAGAATGAGTCAGGGTCACGCGTAGGACGCG
TCGAGTAGGGTTGTCAGGGGTAGTGTAACACGTTCCGCAGCCACACGCCGTGTGAAGCTGGGGAGCCATC
GCTCGCCGACACACGCACTGACCGCACGTCAAAGCCCCGCCGGATCACCGGCGGGGCTCTCTTCGGCCCT
CCAAGTCACACCAGCCCCAAGGGGCGTCGGGAGTGGCGGAGGGAACCTCTGGCCCGATTGGTGCCAGGAT
TCCCACCAGACCAAAGAGCAACGGGCCGGACTTCGCACCTCCGACCCGTCCGCTCCCAGACTCGCGCCCC
TTAGCCGGGCGAGACAGGAACGTTGCTCGTGCCCAGAGTACGGAGCGATGCCGAGGCATTGCCAGATCGG
CCCGCCGGGCCCCGCTGCCACTGCGGGACCGCAATTGCCCACACACCGGGCAAACGGCCGCGTATCTACT
GCTCAGACCGCTGCCGGATGGCAGCGAAGCGGGCGATCGCGCGTGTGACGCGAGATGCCGCCCGAGGCAA
AAGCGAACACCTTGGGAAAGAAACAACAGAGTTTCCCGCACCCCTCCGACCTGCGGTTTCTCCGGACGGG
GTGGATGGGGAGAGCCCGAGAGGCGACAGCCTCTCGGAAGTAGGAAGCACGTCGCGGAGCGACGCTGCCC
GACTGCGGAAAGCCGCCCGGTACAGCCGCCGCCGGACGCTGTGGCGGATCAGCGGGGACGCCGCGTGCAA
GGGCTGCGGCCGCGCCCTGATGGACCCTGCCTCCGGCGTAATCGTCGCCCAGACGGCGGCCGGAACGTCC
GTGGTCCTGGGCCTGATGCGGTGCGGGCGGATCTGGCTCTGCCCGGTCTGCGCCGCCACGATCCGGCACA
AGCGGGCCGAGGAGATCACCGCCGCCGTGGTCGAGTGGATCAAGCGCGGGGGGACCGCCTACCTGGTCAC
CTTCACGGCCCGCCATGGGCACACGGACCGGCTCGCGGACCTCATGGACGCCCTCCAGGGCACCCGGAAG
ACGCCGGACAGCCCCCGGCGGCCGGGCGCCTACCAGCGACTGATCACGGGCGGCACGTGGGCCGGACGCC
GGGCCAAGGACGGGCACCGGGCCGCCGACCGCGAGGGCATCCGAGATCGGATCGGGTACGTCGGCATGAT
CCGCGCGACCGAAGTCACCGTGGGGCAGATCAACGGCTGGCACCCGCACATCCACGCGATCGTCCTGGTC
GGCGGCCGGACCGAGGGGGAGCGGTCCGCGAAGCAGATCGTCGCCACCTTCGAGCCGACCGGCGCCGCGC
TCGACGAGTGGCAGGGGCACTGGCGGTCCGTGTGGACCGCCGCCCTGCGCAAGGTCAACCCCGCCTTCAC
GCCCGACGACCGGCACGGCGTCGACTTCAAGCGGCTGGAAACCGAGCGCGACGCCAACGACCTCGCCGAG
TACATCGCCAAGACCCAGGACGGGAAGGCGCCCGCCCTCGAACTCGCCCGCGCCGACCTCAAGACGGCGA
CCGGCGGGAACGTCGCCCCGTTCGAACTCCTCGGACGGATCGGGGACCTGACCGGCGGCATGACCGAGGA
CGACGCCGCCGGGGTCGGCTCGCTGGAGTGGAACCTCTCGCGCTGGCACGAGTACGAGCGGGCAACCCGG
GGACGCCGGGCCATCGAATGGACCCGCTACCTGCGGCAGATGCTCGGGCTCGACGGCGGCGACACCGAGG
CCGACGACCTCGATCTGCTCCTGGCGGCCGACGCCGACGGCGGGGAGCTGCGGGCCGGGGTCGCCGTGAC
CGAGGACGGATGGCACGCGGTCACCCGCCGCGCCCTCGACCTCGAGGCGACCCGGGCCGCCGAAGGCAAG
GACGGCAACGAGGATTCGGCGGCCGTGGGCGAACGGGTGCGGGAGGTCCTGGCGCTGGCCGACGCGGCCG
ACACAGTGGTGGTGCTCACGGCGGGGGAGGTGGCCGAGGCGTACGCCGACATGCTCGCCGCCCTCGCCCA
GCGCCGCGAGGAAGCAACTGCACGCCGACGGCGAGAGCAGGACGACGACCAGGACGACGACGCCGACGAC
CGCCAGGAGCGGGCCGCCCGGCACATCGCCCGGCTCGCAAGTGGGCCCACTTCGCACTAACTCGCTCCCC
CCCGCCGTACGTCATCCCGGTGACGTACGGCGGGGGTCGGTGACGTACGCGGCGACGGCGGCCGGGGTCG
AAGCCGCGGGAGTAATCCTGGGATTACTCGCCCGGGGTCGGCCCCGCCGGCACTTCGTGCAGGCGGTACC
CGCTA
